>Addgene plasmid #136563 | pemiRFP703-clathrin | addgene full sequence | sequence record 271522 | Addgene NGS Result
CTGGCCTTTTGCTGGCCTTTTGCTCACATGTTCTTTCCTGCGTTATCCCCTGATTCTGTGGATAACCGTA
TTACCGCCATGCATTAGTTATTAATAGTAATCAATTACGGGGTCATTAGTTCATAGCCCATATATGGAGT
TCCGCGTTACATAACTTACGGTAAATGGCCCGCCTGGCTGACCGCCCAACGACCCCCGCCCATTGACGTC
AATAATGACGTATGTTCCCATAGTAACGCCAATAGGGACTTTCCATTGACGTCAATGGGTGGAGTATTTA
CGGTAAACTGCCCACTTGGCAGTACATCAAGTGTATCATATGCCAAGTACGCCCCCTATTGACGTCAATG
ACGGTAAATGGCCCGCCTGGCATTATGCCCAGTACATGACCTTATGGGACTTTCCTACTTGGCAGTACAT
CTACGTATTAGTCATCGCTATTACCATGGTGATGCGGTTTTGGCAGTACATCAATGGGCGTGGATAGCGG
TTTGACTCACGGGGATTTCCAAGTCTCCACCCCATTGACGTCAATGGGAGTTTGTTTTGGCACCAAAATC
AACGGGACTTTCCAAAATGTCGTAACAACTCCGCCCCATTGACGCAAATGGGCGGTAGGCGTGTACGGTG
GGAGGTCTATATAAGCAGAGCTGGTTTAGTGAACCGTCAGATCCGCTAGCCACCATGGCGGAAGGATCCG
TCGCCAGGCAGCCTGACCTCTTGACCTGCGAACATGAAGAGATCCACCTCGCCGGCTCGATCCAGCCGCA
TGGCGCGCTTCTGGTCGTCAGCGAACATGATCATCGCGTCATCCAGGCCAGCGCCAACGCCGCGGAATTT
CTGAATCTCGGAAGCGTACTCGGCGTTCCGCTCGCCGAGATCGACGGCGATCTGTTGATCAAGATCCTGC
CGCATCTCGATCCCACCGCCGAAGGCATGCCGGTCGCGGTGCGCTGCCGGATCGGCAATCCCTCTACGGA
GTACTGCGGTCTGATGCATCGGCCTCCGGAAGGCGGGCTGATCATCGAACTCGAACGTGCCGGCCCGTCG
ATCGATCTGTCAGGCACGCTGGCGCCGGCGCTGGAGCGGATCCGCACGGCGGGTTCACTGCGCGCGCTGT
GCGATGACACCGTGCTGCTGTTTCAGCAGTGCACCGGCTACGACCGGGTGATGGTGTATCGTTTCGATGA
GCAAGGCCACGGCCTGGTATTCTCCGAGTGCCATGTGCCTGGGCTCGAATCCTATTTCGGCAACCGCTAT
CCGTCGTCGCTGGTCCCGCAGATGGCGCGGCAGCTGTACGTGCGGCAGCGCGTCCGCGTGCTGGTCGACG
TCACCTATCAGCCGGTGCCGCTGGAGCCGCGGCTGTCGCCGCTGACCGGGCGCGATCTCGACATGTCGGG
CTGCTTCCTGCGCTCGATGTCGCCGATCCATCTGCAGTTCCTGAAGGACATGGGCGTGCGCGCCACCCTG
GCGGTGTCGCTGGTGGTCGGCGGCAAGCTGTGGGGCCTGGTTGTCTGTCACCATTATCTGCCGCGCTTCA
TCCGTTTCGAGCTGCGGGCGATCTGCAAACGGCTCGCCGAAAGGATCGCGACGCGGATCACCGCGCTTGA
GAGCGGAGGTGGTGGATCAGGTGGAGGAGGTTCTGGAGGTGGTGGATCAGGAGGAGGTGGTTCTGGAGGT
GGTGGATCAGGAGGAAGATCTCGAGCTCAAGCTTCGAATTCTGCAGTCGACATGGCTGATGACTTTGGCT
TCTTCTCGTCGTCGGAGAGTGGTGCCCCGGAGGCGGCGGAGGAGGACCCGGCGGCCGCCTTCCTGGCCCA
GCAGGAGAGCGAGATTGCAGGCATAGAGAACGACGAGGGCTTCGGGGCACCTGCCGGCAGCCATGCGGCC
CCCGCACAGCCGGGCCCCACGAGTGGGGCTGGTTCTGAGGACATGGGGACCACAGTCAATGGAGATGTGT
TTCAGGAGGCCAACGGTCCTGCTGATGGCTACGCAGCCATTGCCCAGGCTGACAGGCTGACCCAGGAGCC
TGAGAGCATCCGCAAGTGGCGAGAGGAGCAGAGGAAACGGCTGCAAGAGCTGGATGCTGCATCTAAGGTC
ACGGAACAGGAATGGCGGGAGAAGGCCAAGAAGGACCTGGAGGAGTGGAACCAGCGCCAGAGTGAACAAG
TAGAGAAGAACAAGATCAACAACCGGGCATCCGAGGAGGCTTTCGTGAAGGAATCCAAGGAGGAGACCCC
AGGCACAGAGTGGGAGAAGGTGGCCCAGCTATGTGACTTCAACCCCAAGAGCAGCAAGCAGTGCAAAGAT
GTGTCCCGCCTGCGCTCGGTGCTCATGTCCCTGAAGCAGACGCCACTGTCCCGCTAGGGATCCACCGGAT
CTAGATAACTGATCATAATCAGCCATACCACATTTGTAGAGGTTTTACTTGCTTTAAAAAACCTCCCACA
CCTCCCCCTGAACCTGAAACATAAAATGAATGCAATTGTTGTTGTTAACTTGTTTATTGCAGCTTATAAT
GGTTACAAATAAAGCAATAGCATCACAAATTTCACAAATAAAGCATTTTTTTCACTGCATTCTAGTTGTG
GTTTGTCCAAACTCATCAATGTATCTTAACGCGTAAATTGTAAGCGTTAATATTTTGTTAAAATTCGCGT
TAAATTTTTGTTAAATCAGCTCATTTTTTAACCAATAGGCCGAAATCGGCAAAATCCCTTATAAATCAAA
AGAATAGACCGAGATAGGGT
[37 nt withheld, positions 2751-2787]
AAAGAACGTGGACTCCAACGTCAAAGG
[49 nt withheld, positions 2815-2863]
T
[91 nt withheld, positions 2865-2955]
G
[124 nt withheld, positions 2957-3080]
CAGGTGGCACTTTTCGGGGAAATGTGCGCGGAACCCCTATTTGTTTATTTTTCTAAATACATTCAAATAT
GTATCCGCTCATGAGACAATAACCCTGATAAATGCTTCAATAATATTGAAAAAGGAAGAGTCCTGAGGCG
GAAAGAACCAGCTGTGGAATGTGTGTCAGTTAGGGTGTGGAAAGTCCCCAGGCTCCCCAGCAGGCAGAAG
TATGCAAAGCATGCATCTCAATTAGTCAGCAACCATAGTCCCGCCCCTAACTCCGCCCATCCCGCCCCTA
ACTCCGCCCAGTTCCGCCCATTCTCCGCCCCATGGCTGACTAATTTTTTTTATTTATGCAGAGGCCGAGG
CCGCCTCGGCCTCTGAGCTATTCCAGAAGTAGTGAGGAGGCTTTTTTGGAGGCCTAGGCTTTTGCAAAGA
TCGATCAAGAGACAGGATGAGGATCGTTTCGCATGATTGAACAAGATGGATTGCACGCAGGTTCTCCGGC
CGCTTGGGTGGAGAGGCTATTCGGCTATGACTGGGCACAACAGACAATCGGCTGCTCTGATGCCGCCGTG
TTCCGGCTGTCAGCGCAGGGGCGCCCGGTTCTTTTTGTCAAGACCGACCTGTCCGGTGCCCTGAATGAAC
TGCAAGACGAGGCAGCGCGGCTATCGTGGCTGGCCACGACGGGCGTTCCTTGCGCAGCTGTGCTCGACGT
TGTCACTGAAGCGGGAAGGGACTGGCTGCTATTGGGCGAAGTGCCGGGGCAGGATCTCCTGTCATCTCAC
CTTGCTCCTGCCGAGAAAGTATCCATCATGGCTGATGCAATGCGGCGGCTGCATACGCTTGATCCGGCTA
CCTGCCCATTCGACCACCAAGCGAAACATCGCATCGAGCGAGCACGTACTCGGATGGAAGCCGGTCTTGT
CGATCAGGATGATCTGGACGAAGAGCATCAGGGGCTCGCGCCAGCCGAACTGTTCGCCAGGCTCAAGGCG
AGCATGCACGACGGCGAGGATCTCGTCGTGACCCATGGCGATGCCTGCTTGCCGAATATCATGGTGGAAA
ATGGCCGCTTTTCTGGATTCATCGACTGTGGCCGGCTGGGTGTGGCGGACCGCTATCAGGACATAGCGTT
GGCTACCCGTGATATTGCTGAAGAGCTTGGCGGCGAATGGGCTGACCGCTTCCTCGTGCTTTACGGTATC
GCCGCTCCCGATTCGCAGCGCATCGCCTTCTATCGCCTTCTTGACGAGTTCTTCTGAGCGGGACTCTGGG
GTTCGAAATGACCGACCAAGCGACGCCCAACCTGCCATCACGAGATTTCGATTCCACCGCCGCCTTCTAT
GAAAGGTTGGGCTTCGGAATCGTTTTCCGGGACGCCGGCTGGATGATCCTCCAGCGCGGGGATCTCATGC
TGGAGTTCTTCGCCCACCCTAGGGGGAGGCTAACTGAAACACGGAAGGAGACAATACCGGAAGGAACCCG
CGCTATGACGGCAATAAAAAGACAGAATAAAACGCACGGTGTTGGGTCGTTTGTTCATAAACGCGGGGTT
CGGTCCCAGGGCTGGCACTCTGTCGATACCCCACCGAGACCCCATTGGGGCCAATACGCCCGCGTTTCTT
CCTTTTCCCCACCCCACCCCCCAAGTTCGGGTGAAGGCCCAGGGCTCGCAGCCAACGTCGGGGCGGCAGG
CCCTGCCATAGCCTCAGGTTACTCATATATACTTTAGATTGATTTAAAACTTCATTTTTAATTTAAAAGG
ATCTAGGTGAAGATCCTTTTTGATAATCTCATGACCAAAATCCCTTAACGTGAGTTTTCGTTCCACTGAG
CGTCAGACCCCGTAGAAAAGATCAAAGGATCTTCTTGAGATCCTTTTTTTCTGCGCGTAATCTGCTGCTT
GCAAACAAAAAAACCACCGCTACCAGCGGTGGTTTGTTTGCCGGATCAAGAGCTACCAACTCTTTTTCCG
AAGGTAACTGGCTTCAGCAGAGCGCAGATACCAAATACTGTTCTTCTAGTGTAGCCGTAGTTAGGCCACC
ACTTCAAGAACTCTGTAGCACCGCCTACATACCTCGCTCTGCTAATCCTGTTACCAGTGGCTGCTGCCAG
TGGCGATAAGTCGTGTCTTACCGGGTTGGACTCAAGACGATAGTTACCGGATAAGGCGCAGCGGTCGGGC
TGAACGGGGGGTTCGTGCACACAGCCCAGCTTGGAGCGAACGACCTACACCGAACTGAGATACCTACAGC
GTGAGCTATGAGAAAGCGCCACGCTTCCCGAAGGGAGAAAGGCGGACAGGTATCCGGTAAGCGGCAGGGT
CGGAACAGGAGAGCGCACGAGGGAGCTTCCAGGGGGAAACGCCTGGTATCTTTATAGTCCTGTCGGGTTT
CGCCACCTCTGACTTGAGCGTCGATTTTTGTGATGCTCGTCAGGGGGGCGGAGCCTATGGAAAAACGCCA
GCAACGCGGCCTTTTTACGGTTC
Features (pLannotate 1.2.2; 16 found; start..end, strand, type, name):
     18..77      +  rep_origin     RSF ori (fragment): Plasmids containing the RSF 1030 origin of replication can be propagated in E. coli cells that contain additional plasmids with compatible origins.
    145..448     +  enhancer       CMV enhancer: human cytomegalovirus immediate early enhancer
    449..652     +  promoter       CMV promoter: human cytomegalovirus (CMV) immediate early promoter
    685..1614    +  CDS            emiRFP703: emiRFP703 is a basic (constitutively fluorescent) near ir fluorescent protein published in 2020, derived from Rhodopseudomonas palustris. It has low acid sensitivity. It requires the cofactor biliverdin for fluorescence.
   1696..1731    +  misc_feature   MCS (fragment): multiple cloning site
   1732..2364    +  CDS            CLTB (fragment): CLCB_HUMAN - Experimental evidence at protein level: Swiss-Prot protein existence level 1. Clathrin is the major protein of the polyhedral coat of coated pits and vesicles. From Homo sapiens (Human).
   2390..2474    +  CDS            large T antigen (fragment): large T antigen from SV40 (simian virus 40)
   2497..2618    +  polyA_signal   SV40 poly(A) signal: SV40 polyadenylation signal
   2652..3080    -  rep_origin     f1 ori (sequence partly withheld): f1 bacteriophage origin of replication; arrow indicates direction of (+) strand synthesis
   3107..3211    +  promoter       AmpR promoter: bla
   3280..3490    +  promoter       SV40 promoter: SV40 early promoter
   3533..4327    +  CDS            NeoR/KanR: aminoglycoside phosphotransferase from Tn5; aph(3')-II (or nptII); confers resistance to neomycin, kanamycin, and G418 (Geneticin®)
   4348..4500    +  CDS            ble (fragment): BLE_KLEPN - Experimental evidence at protein level: Swiss-Prot protein existence level 1. Binding protein with a strong affinity to the bleomycin family of antibiotics. Binds to CL990; an antimitotic-antibiotic compound. From Klebsiella pneumoniae.
   4559..4606    +  polyA_signal   HSV TK poly(A) signal: herpes simplex virus thymidine kinase polyadenylation signal (Cole and Stacy, 1985)
   4697..4713    -  polyA_signal   bGH poly(A) signal (fragment): bovine growth hormone polyadenylation signal
   4935..5523    +  rep_origin     ori: high-copy-number ColE1/pMB1/pBR322/pUC origin of replication
