[The description below was written by a language model from this plasmid's Addgene catalogue record and pLannotate feature annotations shown in this document.]
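Description:
pemiRFP703-clathrin is a 5,553 bp mammalian expression plasmid for labeling clathrin in living or fixed cells with the near-infrared fluorescent protein emiRFP703, an enhanced version of miRFP703. The catalogue lists the backbone as pcDNA. The annotated layout, with a single NeoR/KanR cassette behind tandem bacterial (AmpR) and SV40 early promoters, an HSV TK polyadenylation signal, an f1 origin and a multiple cloning site remnant between the fluorescent protein and the fusion partner, resembles the common fluorescent-protein C-terminal fusion vector design. It replicates in E. coli at high copy from a ColE1/pUC-type origin under kanamycin selection. The same aminoglycoside phosphotransferase gene allows G418 selection of stably transfected mammalian cells. Short annotated fragments of an RSF origin, ble, SV40 large T antigen and the bGH poly(A) signal appear to be backbone remnants or partial matches rather than functional parts.

The expression cassette is driven by the human CMV immediate-early enhancer and promoter and terminated by the SV40 poly(A) signal. It encodes emiRFP703 at the N terminus, followed by a linker derived from the multiple cloning site, and then the human clathrin sequence. The feature table identifies this sequence as clathrin light chain B (CLTB), although the catalogue entry says only "clathrin". emiRFP703 is a monomeric fluorescent protein engineered from a Rhodopseudomonas palustris bacterial phytochrome and needs biliverdin as its chromophore. The fusion marks clathrin-coated pits and vesicles, and its far-red/near-infrared emission leaves visible channels free for multicolor imaging with other fluorescent proteins.
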