Addgene plasmid #136563: pemiRFP703-clathrin
Purpose: Clathrin labeling with a near-infrared fluorescent protein emiRFP703 (enhanced miRFP703)
Depositing lab: Vladislav Verkhusha. Depositing organization: Albert Einstein College of Medicine. Publication: A set of monomeric near-infrared fluorescent proteins for multicolor imaging across scales. Matlashov ME, Shcherbakova DM, Alvelid J, Baloban M, Pennacchietti F, Shemetov AA, Testa I, Verkhusha VV. Nat Commun. 2020 Jan 13;11(1):239. doi: 10.1038/s41467-019-13897-6. PubMed 31932632.
Backbone
  Vector backbone: pcDNA
  Vector type: Mammalian Expression
  Selectable markers: Neomycin (select with G418)
Growth in bacteria
  Bacterial resistance: Kanamycin, 50 μg/mL
  Growth temperature: 37°C
  Growth strain: DH5alpha
  Copy number: High Copy
Gene/Insert
  Gene/Insert name: emiRFP703-clathrin
  Species: H. sapiens (human), Synthetic
  Promoter: CMV
  Tag / fusion protein: emiRFP703 (N terminal on insert)
  Cloning method: Restriction Enzyme; 5′ cloning site NheI (not destroyed); 3′ cloning site XbaI (not destroyed)
  Sequencing primers: 5′ CMV Forward; 3′ SV40pA-R
Terms and licenses: Academic/Nonprofit Terms; Industry Terms: Not Available to Industry
How to cite: pemiRFP703-clathrin was a gift from Vladislav Verkhusha (Addgene plasmid # 136563 ; http://n2t.net/addgene:136563 ; RRID:Addgene_136563)
